>Addgene plasmid #223130 | pCMV-T7-TadCBEd-SpCas9(MKRCKS)-P2A-EGFP (RAS3445) | addgene full sequence | sequence record 447697 | Addgene NGS Result
GTAGTGCGCGAGCAAAATTTAAGCTACAACAAGGCAAGGCTTGACCGACAATTGCATGAAGAATCTGCTT
AGGGTTAGGCGTTTTGCGCTGCTTCGCGATGTACGGGCCAGATATACGCGTTGACATTGATTATTGACTA
GTTATTAATAGTAATCAATTACGGGGTCATTAGTTCATAGCCCATATATGGAGTTCCGCGTTACATAACT
TACGGTAAATGGCCCGCCTGGCTGACCGCCCAACGACCCCCGCCCATTGACGTCAATAATGACGTATGTT
CCCATAGTAACGCCAATAGGGACTTTCCATTGACGTCAATGGGTGGAGTATTTACGGTAAACTGCCCACT
TGGCAGTACATCAAGTGTATCATATGCCAAGTACGCCCCCTATTGACGTCAATGACGGTAAATGGCCCGC
CTGGCATTATGCCCAGTACATGACCTTATGGGACTTTCCTACTTGGCAGTACATCTACGTATTAGTCATC
GCTATTACCATGGTGATGCGGTTTTGGCAGTACATCAATGGGCGTGGATAGCGGTTTGACTCACGGGGAT
TTCCAAGTCTCCACCCCATTGACGTCAATGGGAGTTTGTTTTGGCACCAAAATCAACGGGACTTTCCAAA
ATGTCGTAACAACTCCGCCCCATTGACGCAAATGGGCGGTAGGCGTGTACGGTGGGAGGTCTATATAAGC
AGAGCTGGTTTAGTGAACCGTCAGATCCGCTAGAGATCCGCGGCCGCTAATACGACTCACTATAGGGAGA
GCCGCCACCATGAAACGGACAGCCGACGGAAGCGAGTTCGAGTCACCAAAGAAGAAGCGGAAAGTCTCTG
AGGTGGAGTTTTCCCACGAGTACTGGATGAGACATGCCCTGACCCTGGCCAAGAGGGCACGCGATGAGAG
GAAGGCCCCTGTGGGAGCCGTGCTGGTGCTGAACAATAGAGTGATCGGCGAGGGCTGGAACAGAGCCATC
GGCCTGCACGACCCAACAGCCCATGCCGAAATTATCGCCCTGAGACAGGGCGGCCTGGTCATGCAGAACT
ACAGACTGATTGACGCCACCCTGTACGTGACATTCGAGCCTTGCGTGATGTGCGCCGGCGCCATGATCAA
CTCTAGGATCGGCCGCGTGGTGTTTGGCGTGAGGAACAGCAAAAGAGGCGCCGCAGGCTCCCTGATGAAC
GTGCTGAACTACCCCGGCATGAATCACCGCGTCGAAATTACCGAGGGAATCCTGGCAGATGAATGTGCCG
CCCTGCTGTGCGATTTCTACCGGATGCCTAGACAGGTGTTCAATGCTCAGAAGAAGGCCCAGAGCTCCAT
CAACTCCGGAGGATCTAGCGGAGGCTCCTCTGGCTCTGAGACACCTGGCACAAGCGAGAGCGCAACACCT
GAAAGCAGCGGGGGCAGCAGCGGGGGGTCAGACAAGAAGTACAGCATCGGCCTGGCCATCGGCACCAACT
CTGTGGGCTGGGCCGTGATCACCGACGAGTACAAGGTGCCCAGCAAGAAATTCAAGGTGCTGGGCAACAC
CGACCGGCACAGCATCAAGAAGAACCTGATCGGAGCCCTGCTGTTCGACAGCGGCGAAACAGCCGAGGCC
ACCCGGCTGAAGAGAACCGCCAGAAGAAGATACACCAGACGGAAGAACCGGATCTGCTATCTGCAAGAGA
TCTTCAGCAACGAGATGGCCAAGGTGGACGACAGCTTCTTCCACAGACTGGAAGAGTCCTTCCTGGTGGA
AGAGGATAAGAAGCACGAGCGGCACCCCATCTTCGGCAACATCGTGGACGAGGTGGCCTACCACGAGAAG
TACCCCACCATCTACCACCTGAGAAAGAAACTGGTGGACAGCACCGACAAGGCCGACCTGCGGCTGATCT
ATCTGGCCCTGGCCCACATGATCAAGTTCCGGGGCCACTTCCTGATCGAGGGCGACCTGAACCCCGACAA
CAGCGACGTGGACAAGCTGTTCATCCAGCTGGTGCAGACCTACAACCAGCTGTTCGAGGAAAACCCCATC
AACGCCAGCGGCGTGGACGCCAAGGCCATCCTGTCTGCCAGACTGAGCAAGAGCAGACGGCTGGAAAATC
TGATCGCCCAGCTGCCCGGCGAGAAGAAGAATGGCCTGTTCGGAAACCTGATTGCCCTGAGCCTGGGCCT
GACCCCCAACTTCAAGAGCAACTTCGACCTGGCCGAGGATGCCAAACTGCAGCTGAGCAAGGACACCTAC
GACGACGACCTGGACAACCTGCTGGCCCAGATCGGCGACCAGTACGCCGACCTGTTTCTGGCCGCCAAGA
ACCTGTCCGACGCCATCCTGCTGAGCGACATCCTGAGAGTGAACACCGAGATCACCAAGGCCCCCCTGAG
CGCCTCTATGATCAAGAGATACGACGAGCACCACCAGGACCTGACCCTGCTGAAAGCTCTCGTGCGGCAG
CAGCTGCCTGAGAAGTACAAAGAGATTTTCTTCGACCAGAGCAAGAACGGCTACGCCGGCTACATTGACG
GCGGAGCCAGCCAGGAAGAGTTCTACAAGTTCATCAAGCCCATCCTGGAAAAGATGGACGGCACCGAGGA
ACTGCTCGTGAAGCTGAACAGAGAGGACCTGCTGCGGAAGCAGCGGACCTTCGACAACGGCAGCATCCCC
CACCAGATCCACCTGGGAGAGCTGCACGCCATTCTGCGGCGGCAGGAAGATTTTTACCCATTCCTGAAGG
ACAACCGGGAAAAGATCGAGAAGATCCTGACCTTCCGCATCCCCTACTACGTGGGCCCTCTGGCCAGGGG
AAACAGCAGATTCGCCTGGATGACCAGAAAGAGCGAGGAAACCATCACCCCCTGGAACTTCGAGGAAGTG
GTGGACAAGGGCGCTTCCGCCCAGAGCTTCATCGAGCGGATGACCAACTTCGATAAGAACCTGCCCAACG
AGAAGGTGCTGCCCAAGCACAGCCTGCTGTACGAGTACTTCACCGTGTATAACGAGCTGACCAAAGTGAA
ATACGTGACCGAGGGAATGAGAAAGCCCGCCTTCCTGAGCGGCGAGCAGAAAAAGGCCATCGTGGACCTG
CTGTTCAAGACCAACCGGAAAGTGACCGTGAAGCAGCTGAAAGAGGACTACTTCAAGAAAATCGAGTGCT
TCGACTCCGTGGAAATCTCCGGCGTGGAAGATCGGTTCAACGCCTCCCTGGGCACATACCACGATCTGCT
GAAAATTATCAAGGACAAGGACTTCCTGGACAATGAGGAAAACGAGGACATTCTGGAAGATATCGTGCTG
ACCCTGACACTGTTTGAGGACAGAGAGATGATCGAGGAACGGCTGAAAACCTATGCCCACCTGTTCGACG
ACAAAGTGATGAAGCAGCTGAAGCGGCGGAGATACACCGGCTGGGGCAGGCTGAGCCGGAAGCTGATCAA
CGGCATCCGGGACAAGCAGTCCGGCAAGACAATCCTGGATTTCCTGAAGTCCGACGGCTTCGCCAACAGA
AACTTCATGCAGCTGATCCACGACGACAGCCTGACCTTTAAAGAGGACATCCAGAAAGCCCAGGTGTCCG
GCCAGGGCGATAGCCTGCACGAGCACATTGCCAATCTGGCCGGCAGCCCCGCCATTAAGAAGGGCATCCT
GCAGACAGTGAAGGTGGTGGACGAGCTCGTGAAAGTGATGGGCCGGCACAAGCCCGAGAACATCGTGATC
GAAATGGCCAGAGAGAACCAGACCACCCAGAAGGGACAGAAGAACAGCCGCGAGAGAATGAAGCGGATCG
AAGAGGGCATCAAAGAGCTGGGCAGCCAGATCCTGAAAGAACACCCCGTGGAAAACACCCAGCTGCAGAA
CGAGAAGCTGTACCTGTACTACCTGCAGAATGGGCGGGATATGTACGTGGACCAGGAACTGGACATCAAC
CGGCTGTCCGACTACGATGTGGACCATATCGTGCCTCAGAGCTTTCTGAAGGACGACTCCATCGACAACA
AGGTGCTGACCAGAAGCGACAAGAACCGGGGCAAGAGCGACAACGTGCCCTCCGAAGAGGTCGTGAAGAA
GATGAAGAACTACTGGCGGCAGCTGCTGAACGCCAAGCTGATTACCCAGAGAAAGTTCGACAATCTGACC
AAGGCCGAGAGAGGCGGCCTGAGCGAACTGGATAAGGCCGGCTTCATCAAGAGACAGCTGGTGGAAACCC
GGCAGATCACAAAGCACGTGGCACAGATCCTGGACTCCCGGATGAACACTAAGTACGACGAGAATGACAA
GCTGATCCGGGAAGTGAAAGTGATCACCCTGAAGTCCAAGCTGGTGTCCGATTTCCGGAAGGATTTCCAG
TTTTACAAAGTGCGCGAGATCAACAACTACCACCACGCCCACGACGCCTACCTGAACGCCGTCGTGGGAA
CCGCCCTGATCAAAAAGTACCCTAAGCTGGAAAGCGAGTTCGTGTACGGCGACTACAAGGTGTACGACGT
GCGGAAGATGATCGCCAAGAGCGAGCAGGAAATCGGCAAGGCTACCGCCAAGTACTTCTTCTACAGCAAC
ATCATGAACTTTTTCAAGACCGAGATTACCCTGGCCAACGGCGAGATCCGGAAGCGGCCTCTGATCGAGA
CAAACGGCGAAACCGGGGAGATCGTGTGGGATAAGGGCCGGGATTTTGCCACCGTGCGGAAAGTGCTGAG
CATGCCCCAAGTGAATATCGTGAAAAAGACCGAGGTGCAGACAGGCGGCTTCAGCAAAGAGTCTATCCTG
CCCAAGAGGAACAGCGATAAGCTGATCGCCAGAAAGAAGGACTGGGACCCTAAGAAGTACGGCGGCTTCA
TGAAGCCCACCGTGGCCTATTCTGTGCTGGTGGTGGCCAAAGTGGAAAAGGGCAAGTCCAAGAAACTGAA
GAGTGTGAAAGAGCTGCTGGGGATCACCATCATGGAAAGAAGCAGCTTCGAGAAGAATCCCATCGACTTT
CTGGAAGCCAAGGGCTACAAAGAAGTGAAAAAGGACCTGATCATCAAGCTGCCTAAGTACTCCCTGTTCG
AGCTGGAAAACGGCCGGAAGAGAATGCTGGCCTCTGCCAGATGCCTGCAGAAGGGAAACGAACTGGCCCT
GCCCTCCAAATATGTGAACTTCCTGTACCTGGCCAGCCACTATGAGAAGCTGAAGGGCTCCCCCGAGGAT
AATGAGCAGAAACAGCTGTTTGTGGAACAGCACAAGCACTACCTGGACGAGATCATCGAGCAGATCAGCG
AGTTCTCCAAGAGAGTGATCCTGGCCGACGCTAATCTGGACAAAGTGCTGTCCGCCTACAACAAGCACCG
GGATAAGCCCATCAGAGAGCAGGCCGAGAATATCATCCACCTGTTTACCCTGACCAATCTGGGAGCCCCT
GCCGCCTTCAAGTACTTTGACACCACCATCGACCGGAAGAAGTACAGCAGCACCAAAGAGGTGCTGGACG
CCACCCTGATCCACCAGAGCATCACCGGCCTGTACGAGACACGGATCGACCTGTCTCAGCTGGGAGGTGA
CAGCGGCGGGAGCGGCGGGAGCGGGGGGAGCACTAATCTGAGCGACATCATTGAGAAGGAGACTGGGAAA
CAGCTGGTCATTCAGGAGTCCATCCTGATGCTGCCTGAGGAGGTGGAGGAAGTGATCGGCAACAAGCCAG
AGTCTGACATCCTGGTGCACACCGCCTACGACGAGTCCACAGATGAGAATGTGATGCTGCTGACCTCTGA
CGCCCCCGAGTATAAGCCTTGGGCCCTGGTCATCCAGGATTCTAACGGCGAGAATAAGATCAAGATGCTG
AGCGGAGGATCCGGAGGATCTGGAGGCAGCACCAACCTGTCTGACATCATCGAGAAGGAGACAGGCAAGC
AGCTGGTCATCCAGGAGAGCATCCTGATGCTGCCCGAAGAAGTCGAAGAAGTGATCGGAAACAAGCCTGA
GAGCGATATCCTGGTCCATACCGCCTACGACGAGAGTACCGACGAAAATGTGATGCTGCTGACATCCGAC
GCCCCAGAGTATAAGCCCTGGGCTCTGGTCATCCAGGATTCCAACGGAGAGAACAAAATCAAAATGCTGT
CTGGCGGCTCAAAAAGAACCGCCGACGGCAGCGAATTCGAGCCCAAGAAGAAGAGGAAAGTCGGAAGCGG
AGCTACTAACTTCAGCCTGCTGAAGCAGGCTGGAGACGTGGAGGAGAACCCTGGACCTATGGTGAGCAAG
GGCGAGGAGCTGTTCACCGGGGTGGTGCCCATCCTGGTCGAGCTGGACGGCGACGTAAACGGCCACAAGT
TCAGCGTGTCCGGCGAGGGCGAGGGCGATGCCACCTACGGCAAGCTGACCCTGAAGTTCATCTGCACCAC
CGGCAAGCTGCCCGTGCCCTGGCCCACCCTCGTGACCACCCTGACCTATGGAGTGCAGTGCTTCAGCCGC
TACCCCGACCACATGAAGCAGCACGACTTCTTCAAGTCCGCCATGCCCGAAGGCTACGTCCAGGAGCGCA
CCATCTTCTTCAAGGACGACGGCAACTACAAGACCCGCGCCGAGGTGAAGTTCGAGGGCGACACCCTGGT
GAACCGCATCGAGCTGAAGGGCATCGACTTCAAGGAGGACGGCAACATCCTGGGGCACAAGCTGGAGTAC
AACTACAACAGCCACAACGTCTATATCATGGCCGACAAGCAGAAGAACGGCATCAAGGTGAACTTCAAGA
TCCGCCACAACATCGAGGACGGCAGCGTGCAGCTCGCCGACCACTACCAGCAGAACACCCCCATCGGCGA
CGGCCCCGTGCTGCTGCCCGACAACCACTACCTGAGCACCCAGTCCGCCCTGAGCAAAGACCCCAACGAG
AAGCGCGATCACATGGTCCTGCTGGAGTTCGTGACCGCCGCCGGGATCACTCTCGGCATGGACGAGCTGT
ACAAGTCTGGTGGTTCTCCCAAGAAGAAGAGGAAAGTCTAACCGGTCATCATCACCATCACCATTGAGTT
TAAACCCGCTGATCAGCCTCGACTGTGCCTTCTAGTTGCCAGCCATCTGTTGTTTGCCCCTCCCCCGTGC
CTTCCTTGACCCTGGAAGGTGCCACTCCCACTGTCCTTTCCTAATAAAATGAGGAAATTGCATCGCATTG
TCTGAGTAGGTGTCATTCTATTCTGGGGGGTGGGGTGGGGCAGGACAGCAAGGGGGAGGATTGGGAAGAC
AATAGCAGGCATGCTGGGGATGCGGTGGGCTCTATGGCTTCTGAGGCGGAAAGAACCAGCTGGGGCTCGA
TACCGTCGACCTCTAGCTAGAGCTTGGCGTAATCATGGTCATAGCTGTTTCCTGTGTGAAATTGTTATCC
GCTCACAATTCCACACAACATACGAGCCGGAAGCATAAAGTGTAAAGCCTAGGGTGCCTAATGAGTGAGC
TAACTCACATTAATTGCGTTGCGCTCACTGCCCGCTTTCCAGTCGGGAAACCTGTCGTGCCAGCTGCATT
AATGAATCGGCCAACGCGCGGGGAGAGGCGGTTTGCGTATTGGGCGCTCTTCCGCTTCCTCGCTCACTGA
CTCGCTGCGCTCGGTCGTTCGGCTGCGGCGAGCGGTATCAGCTCACTCAAAGGCGGTAATACGGTTATCC
ACAGAATCAGGGGATAACGCAGGAAAGAACATGTGAGCAAAAGGCCAGCAAAAGGCCAGGAACCGTAAAA
AGGCCGCGTTGCTGGCGTTTTTCCATAGGCTCCGCCCCCCTGACGAGCATCACAAAAATCGACGCTCAAG
TCAGAGGTGGCGAAACCCGACAGGACTATAAAGATACCAGGCGTTTCCCCCTGGAAGCTCCCTCGTGCGC
TCTCCTGTTCCGACCCTGCCGCTTACCGGATACCTGTCCGCCTTTCTCCCTTCGGGAAGCGTGGCGCTTT
CTCATAGCTCACGCTGTAGGTATCTCAGTTCGGTGTAGGTCGTTCGCTCCAAGCTGGGCTGTGTGCACGA
ACCCCCCGTTCAGCCCGACCGCTGCGCCTTATCCGGTAACTATCGTCTTGAGTCCAACCCGGTAAGACAC
GACTTATCGCCACTGGCAGCAGCCACTGGTAACAGGATTAGCAGAGCGAGGTATGTAGGCGGTGCTACAG
AGTTCTTGAAGTGGTGGCCTAACTACGGCTACACTAGAAGAACAGTATTTGGTATCTGCGCTCTGCTGAA
GCCAGTTACCTTCGGAAAAAGAGTTGGTAGCTCTTGATCCGGCAAACAAACCACCGCTGGTAGCGGTGGT
TTTTTTGTTTGCAAGCAGCAGATTACGCGCAGAAAAAAAGGATCTCAAGAAGATCCTTTGATCTTTTCTA
CGGGGTCTGACACTCAGTGGAACGAAAACTCACGTTAAGGGATTTTGGTCATGAGATTATCAAAAAGGAT
CTTCACCTAGATCCTTTTAAATTAAAAATGAAGTTTTAAATCAATCTAAAGTATATATGAGTAAACTTGG
TCTGACAGTTACCAATGCTTAATCAGTGAGGCACCTATCTCAGCGATCTGTCTATTTCGTTCATCCATAG
TTGCCTGACTCCCCGTCGTGTAGATAACTACGATACGGGAGGGCTTACCATCTGGCCCCAGTGCTGCAAT
GATACCGCGAGACCCACGCTCACCGGCTCCAGATTTATCAGCAATAAACCAGCCAGCCGGAAGGGCCGAG
CGCAGAAGTGGTCCTGCAACTTTATCCGCCTCCATCCAGTCTATTAATTGTTGCCGGGAAGCTAGAGTAA
GTAGTTCGCCAGTTAATAGTTTGCGCAACGTTGTTGCCATTGCTACAGGCATCGTGGTGTCACGCTCGTC
GTTTGGTATGGCTTCATTCAGCTCCGGTTCCCAACGATCAAGGCGAGTTACATGATCCCCCATGTTGTGC
AAAAAAGCGGTTAGCTCCTTCGGTCCTCCGATCGTTGTCAGAAGTAAGTTGGCCGCAGTGTTATCACTCA
TGGTTATGGCAGCACTGCATAATTCTCTTACTGTCATGCCATCCGTAAGATGCTTTTCTGTGACTGGTGA
GTACTCAACCAAGTCATTCTGAGAATAGTGTATGCGGCGACCGAGTTGCTCTTGCCCGGCGTCAATACGG
GATAATACCGCGCCACATAGCAGAACTTTAAAAGTGCTCATCATTGGAAAACGTTCTTCGGGGCGAAAAC
TCTCAAGGATCTTACCGCTGTTGAGATCCAGTTCGATGTAACCCACTCGTGCACCCAACTGATCTTCAGC
ATCTTTTACTTTCACCAGCGTTTCTGGGTGAGCAAAAACAGGAAGGCAAAATGCCGCAAAAAAGGGAATA
AGGGCGACACGGAAATGTTGAATACTCATACTCTTCCTTTTTCAATATTATTGAAGCATTTATCAGGGTT
ATTGTCTCATGAGCGGATACATATTTGAATGTATTTAGAAAAATAAACAAATAGGGGTTCCGCGCACATT
TCCCCGAAAAGTGCCACCTGACGTCGACGGATCGGGAGATCGATCTCCCGATCCCCTAGGGTCGACTCTC
AGTACAATCTGCTCTGATGCCGCATAGTTAAGCCAGTATCTGCTCCCTGCTTGTGTGTTGGAGGTCGCTG
A
Features (pLannotate 1.2.2; 19 found; start..end, strand, type, name):
    123..502     +  enhancer       CMV enhancer: human cytomegalovirus immediate early enhancer
    503..706     +  promoter       CMV promoter: human cytomegalovirus (CMV) immediate early promoter
    748..766     +  promoter       T7 promoter: promoter for bacteriophage T7 RNA polymerase
    837..1328    +  CDS            tadA: TADA_ECOLI - Also known as yfhC. Experimental evidence at protein level: Swiss-Prot protein existence level 1. Catalyzes the deamination of adenosine to inosine at the wobble position 34 of tRNA(Arg2). Essential for cell viability. From Escherichia coli (strain K12).
   1431..3032    +  CDS            dCas9(N): N-terminal portion of catalytically inactive Streptococcus pyogenes dCas9 carrying the D10A mutation (Zetsche et al., 2015)
   3033..5527    +  CDS            Cas9(C) (fragment): C-terminal portion of Streptococcus pyogenes Cas9 (Zetsche et al., 2015)
   5841..6089    +  CDS            UGI: UNGI_BPPB2 - Experimental evidence at protein level: Swiss-Prot protein existence level 1. This protein binds specifically and reversibly to the host uracil-DNA glycosylase, preventing removal of uracil residues from PBS2 DNA by the host uracil-excision repair system. From Bacillus phage PBS2 (Bacteriophage PBS2).
   6219..6935    +  CDS            EGFP: EGFP is a basic (constitutively fluorescent) green fluorescent protein published in 1996, derived from Aequorea victoria. It is reported to be a rapidly-maturing weak dimer with moderate acid sensitivity.
   7023..7247    +  polyA_signal   bGH poly(A) signal: bovine growth hormone polyadenylation signal
   7251..7272    +  promoter       SV40 promoter (fragment): SV40 enhancer and early promoter
   7277..7293    +  misc_feature   MCS (fragment): pBluescript multiple cloning site
   7342..7358    -  protein_bind   lac operator: The lac repressor binds to the lac operator to inhibit transcription in E. coli. This inhibition can be relieved by adding lactose or isopropyl-β-D-thiogalactopyranoside (IPTG). lac repressor encoded by lacI
   7366..7396    -  promoter       lac promoter: promoter for the E. coli lac operon
   7411..7432    -  protein_bind   CAP binding site: CAP binding activates transcription in the presence of cAMP. E. coli catabolite activator protein
   7445..7537    -  CDS            lacI (fragment): lac repressor; lacI; The lac repressor binds to the lac operator to inhibit transcription in E. coli. This inhibition can be relieved by adding lactose or isopropyl-β-D-thiogalactopyranoside (IPTG).
   7720..8308    -  rep_origin     ori: high-copy-number ColE1/pMB1/pBR322/pUC origin of replication
   8479..9339    -  CDS            AmpR: β-lactamase; bla; confers resistance to ampicillin, carbenicillin, and related antibiotics
   9340..9444    -  promoter       AmpR promoter: bla
   9515..9559    -  misc_feature   bom (fragment): basis of mobility region from pBR322
