[The description below was written by a language model from this plasmid's Addgene catalogue record and pLannotate feature annotations shown in this document.]
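Description:
pCMV-T7-TadCBEd-SpCas9(MKRCKS)-P2A-EGFP (RAS3445) is a 9.6 kb mammalian expression and CRISPR plasmid built on the pCMV_ABEmax_P2A_GFP backbone. It is maintained in E. coli through a high-copy ColE1/pUC-type origin and selected with ampicillin via the β-lactamase gene. Short remnants of lac regulatory elements, an SV40 promoter, a cloning site and a bom region are also annotated in the backbone, but they appear to be vestigial.

The payload is a single human codon-optimized, synthetic open reading frame encoding the cytosine base editor TadCBEd. Reading from the N terminus, it consists of a bipartite NLS, the TadA-CDd deaminase, and an SpCas9 D10A nickase. TadA-CDd is an engineered derivative of E. coli TadA, which is why the annotation labels it simply as tadA. The nickase carries D1135M, S1136K, G1218R, E1219C, R1335K and T1337S, the "MKRCKS" residue set, which according to the associated publication title belongs to a collection of custom PAM variants. Two copies of the phage PBS2 uracil glycosylase inhibitor follow according to the catalogue entry, although the automated feature table flags only one. UGI blocks uracil excision and so favours retention of C-to-T edits. A second BPNLS and a P2A peptide then link to EGFP, which is released as a separate protein and marks cells expressing the editor.

Transcription is driven by the CMV enhancer/promoter for expression in human cells and terminated by the bGH polyadenylation signal. A T7 promoter placed just upstream of the coding sequence also permits in vitro transcription of the editor mRNA. No guide RNA cassette is annotated, so the sgRNA would need to be supplied separately.
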