Addgene plasmid #223130: pCMV-T7-TadCBEd-SpCas9(MKRCKS)-P2A-EGFP (RAS3445)
Purpose: pCMV and pT7 Human expression plasmid for TadCBEd using SpCas9 CBE enzyme with MKRCKS amino acids at positions 1135,1136,1218,1219,1335,T1337 with C-term BPNLS-P2A-EGFP
Depositing lab: Benjamin Kleinstiver. Depositing organization: Massachusetts General Hospital. Publication: Custom CRISPR-Cas9 PAM variants via scalable engineering and machine learning. Silverstein RA, Kim N, Kroell AS, Walton RT, Delano J, Butcher RM, Pacesa M, Smith BK, Christie KA, Ha LL, Meis RJ, Clark AB, Spinner AD, Lazzarotto CR, Li Y, Matsubara A, Urbina EO, Dahl GA, Correia BE, Marks DS, Tsai SQ, Pinello L, De Ravin SS, Liu Q, Kleinstiver BP. Nature. 2025 Apr 22. doi: 10.1038/s41586-025-09021-y. PubMed 40262634.
Backbone
  Vector backbone: pCMV_ABEmax_P2A_GFP
  Backbone manufacturer: David Liu, Addgene plasmid #112101
  Vector type: Mammalian Expression, CRISPR
Growth in bacteria
  Bacterial resistance: Ampicillin, 100 μg/mL
  Growth temperature: 37°C
  Growth strain: DH5alpha
  Copy number: High Copy
Gene/Insert
  Gene/Insert name: human codon optimized TadA-CDd-SpCas9(MKRCKS)-2xUGI-P2A-EGFP (alt names: RAS3445; TadCBEd-SpCas9(MKRCKS))
  Species: Synthetic
  Mutation: TadA-CDd mutations; nSpCas9(D10A/MKRCKS)=D1135M, S1136K, G1218R, E1219C, R1335K, T1337S
  Promoter: CMV and T7
  Tag / fusion protein: BPNLS-TadA-CDd (N terminal on insert); 2xUGI-BPNLS-P2A-EGFP (C terminal on insert)
  Cloning method: Gibson Cloning
  Sequencing primers: 5′ oBK6928-CCAAGTCTCCACCCCATTGACG; 3′ oBK219-GGGAGTGGCACCTTCCAGGGTC
Terms and licenses: Academic/Nonprofit Terms; Industry Terms: Not Available to Industry
How to cite: pCMV-T7-TadCBEd-SpCas9(MKRCKS)-P2A-EGFP (RAS3445) was a gift from Benjamin Kleinstiver (Addgene plasmid # 223130 ; http://n2t.net/addgene:223130 ; RRID:Addgene_223130)
